Addgene plasmid #156788: pD649-HAsp-IL11RA-Fc(DAPA)-AviTag-6xHis
Purpose: Mammalian expression of cell-surface protein extracellular domain fused to Fc(DAPA)-Avi-6xHis. Protein is secreted from cells.
Depositing lab: Chris Garcia. Depositing organization: Stanford University. Publication: A Human IgSF Cell-Surface Interactome Reveals a Complex Network of Protein-Protein Interactions. Wojtowicz WM, Vielmetter J, Fernandes RA, Siepe DH, Eastman CL, Chisholm GB, Cox S, Klock H, Anderson PW, Rue SM, Miller JJ, Glaser SM, Bragstad ML, Vance J, Lam AW, Lesley SA, Zinn K, Garcia KC. Cell. 2020 Aug 20;182(4):1027-1043.e17. doi: 10.1016/j.cell.2020.07.025. PubMed 32822567.
Backbone
  Vector backbone: pD649
  Backbone size w/o insert (bp): 6106
  Vector type: Mammalian Expression
Growth in bacteria
  Bacterial resistance: Ampicillin, 100 μg/mL
  Growth temperature: 37°C
  Growth strain: DH5alpha
  Copy number: High Copy
Gene/Insert
  Gene/Insert name: IL11RA (alt name: I11RA)
  Species: H. sapiens (human)
  Insert size (bp): 1041
  Mutation: Fc region of human IgG contains D265A and P329A mutations (DAPA)
  Entrez Gene: IL11RA (a.k.a. CRSDA)
  Promoter: CMV/SP6
  Tag / fusion protein: Fc(DAPA)-AviTag-6xHis (C terminal on backbone)
  Cloning method: Restriction Enzyme; 5′ cloning site GCGGCCGC (not destroyed); 3′ cloning site GGCGCGCC (not destroyed)
  Sequencing primers: 5′ ATTTAGGTGACACTATAG; 3′ CACGTACCAGTTGAACTTCACC
Resource information
  A portion of this plasmid was derived from a plasmid made by: synthesis by ThermoFisher
Terms and licenses: Academic/Nonprofit Terms; Industry Terms: Not Available to Industry
Depositor comments: Some plasmids in this collection may have an IS4-like element ISVsa5 family transposase upstream of the CMV promoter.
How to cite: pD649-HAsp-IL11RA-Fc(DAPA)-AviTag-6xHis was a gift from Chris Garcia (Addgene plasmid # 156788 ; http://n2t.net/addgene:156788 ; RRID:Addgene_156788)
