[The description below was written by a language model from this plasmid's Addgene catalogue record and pLannotate feature annotations shown in this document.]
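Description:
pD649-HAsp-IL11RA-Fc(DAPA)-AviTag-6xHis is a mammalian expression plasmid built on the pD649 backbone for producing a secreted, tagged form of the human interleukin-11 receptor alpha (IL11RA) extracellular domain. It is propagated in E. coli through a high-copy ColE1/pUC-type origin and selected with ampicillin via a full-length β-lactamase gene. The feature table also shows an SV40 early promoter and a bacterial EM7 promoter upstream of a puromycin N-acetyltransferase coding sequence followed by an SV40 polyadenylation signal. This would allow puromycin selection in mammalian cells, although the catalogue entry does not list a mammalian marker. Short KanR, lacZα, ble and f1 ori matches are annotated only as fragments and appear to be backbone remnants.

The expression cassette is driven by the CMV immediate-early enhancer and promoter, followed by a fragment of CMV intron A and an SP6 promoter, which can serve for in vitro transcription and as a sequencing primer site. The open reading frame starts with a secretion signal, named "HAsp" in the plasmid name but matched by the annotation software to a fragment of a mouse IgH signal sequence. The roughly 1 kb IL11RA ectodomain follows, cloned between preserved NotI and AscI sites, and is fused at its C terminus to a human IgG1 Fc region. The Fc carries the D265A and P329A (DAPA) substitutions, which are generally used to reduce Fc effector binding. After the Fc come an AviTag for site-specific enzymatic biotinylation and a 6xHis tag for metal-affinity purification, neither of which is annotated separately, and a bGH polyadenylation signal ends the transcript.

The plasmid belongs to a collection of cell-surface protein ectodomain constructs made for a human IgSF extracellular interactome screen. The depositor notes that some plasmids in the collection may carry an IS4-like transposase insertion upstream of the CMV promoter; none is annotated here.
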