Features (pLannotate 1.2.2; 21 found; start..end, strand, type, name):
    119..143     -  CDS            KanR (fragment): aminoglycoside phosphotransferase; aph(3')-Ia; confers resistance to kanamycin
    254..842     +  rep_origin     ori: high-copy-number ColE1/pMB1/pBR322/pUC origin of replication
   1067..1084    +  terminator     rrnB T2 terminator (fragment): transcription terminator T2 from the E. coli rrnB gene
   1109..1128    -  CDS            lacZα (fragment): LacZα fragment of β-galactosidase; lacZ fragment
   1584..1600    +  protein_bind   lac operator: The lac repressor binds to the lac operator to inhibit transcription in E. coli. This inhibition can be relieved by adding lactose or isopropyl-β-D-thiogalactopyranoside (IPTG). lac repressor encoded by lacI
   1843..2146    +  enhancer       CMV enhancer: human cytomegalovirus immediate early enhancer
   2147..2350    +  promoter       CMV promoter: human cytomegalovirus (CMV) immediate early promoter
   2486..2529    +  intron         CMV intron (fragment): modified intron A from human cytomegalovirus
   2581..2599    +  promoter       SP6 promoter: promoter for bacteriophage SP6 RNA polymerase
   2603..2640    +  CDS            IgH signal sequence (fragment): signal sequence from the mouse immunoglobulin heavy chain variable region
   2740..3789    +  CDS            IL11RA (fragment): I11RA_HUMAN - Experimental evidence at protein level: Swiss-Prot protein existence level 1. [Isoform HCR2]: Soluble form of IL11 receptor (sIL11RA) that acts as an agonist of IL11 activity (PubMed:30279168, PubMed:26876177). The IL11:sIL11RA complex binds to IL6ST/gp130 on cell surfaces and induces signaling also on cells that do not express membrane-bound IL11RA in a process called IL11 trans-signaling (PubMed:30279168, PubMed:26876177). From Homo sapiens (Human).
   3805..4482    +  CDS            IGHG1 (fragment): IGHG1_HUMAN - Experimental evidence at protein level: Swiss-Prot protein existence level 1. Constant region of immunoglobulin heavy chains. Immunoglobulins, also known as antibodies, are membrane-bound or secreted glycoproteins produced by B lymphocytes. In the recognition phase of humoral immunity, the membrane-bound immunoglobulins serve as receptors which, upon binding of a specific antigen, trigger the clonal expansion and differentiation of B lymphocytes into immunoglobulins- secreting plasma cells. Secreted immunoglobulins mediate the effector phase of humoral immunity, which results in
   4697..4808    +  polyA_signal   bGH poly(A) signal: bovine growth hormone polyadenylation signal
   4809..4917    +  rep_origin     f1 ori (fragment): f1 bacteriophage origin of replication; arrow indicates direction of (+) strand synthesis
   4931..5260    +  promoter       SV40 promoter: SV40 enhancer and early promoter
   5308..5355    +  promoter       EM7 promoter: synthetic bacterial promoter&nbsp
   5374..5973    +  CDS            PuroR (fragment): puromycin N-acetyltransferase; pac from Streptomyces; confers resistance to puromycin
   5983..6108    +  CDS            ble (fragment): BLE_KLEPN - Experimental evidence at protein level: Swiss-Prot protein existence level 1. Binding protein with a strong affinity to the bleomycin family of antibiotics. Binds to CL990; an antimitotic-antibiotic compound. From Klebsiella pneumoniae.
   6103..6224    +  polyA_signal   SV40 poly(A) signal: SV40 polyadenylation signal
   6277..7137    -  CDS            AmpR: β-lactamase; bla; confers resistance to ampicillin, carbenicillin, and related antibiotics
   7140..89      -  promoter       AmpR promoter (fragment) (across the origin): bla
>Addgene plasmid #156788 | pD649-HAsp-IL11RA-Fc(DAPA)-AviTag-6xHis | addgene full sequence | sequence record 426815 | Addgene NGS Result
TTTCAATATTATTGAAGCATTTATCAGGGTTATTGTCTCATGAGCGGATACATATTTGAATGTATTTAGA
AAAATAAACAAATAGGGGTCAGTGTTACAACCAATTAACCAATTCTGAACATTATCGCGAGCCCATTTAT
ACCTGAATATGGCTCATAACACCCCTTGCTCATGACCAAAATCCCTTAACGTGAGTTACGCGCGCGTCGT
TCCACTGAGCGTCAGACCCCGTAGAAAAGATCAAAGGATCTTCTTGAGATCCTTTTTTTCTGCGCGTAAT
CTGCTGCTTGCAAACAAAAAAACCACCGCTACCAGCGGTGGTTTGTTTGCCGGATCAAGAGCTACCAACT
CTTTTTCCGAAGGTAACTGGCTTCAGCAGAGCGCAGATACCAAATACTGTTCTTCTAGTGTAGCCGTAGT
TAGCCCACCACTTCAAGAACTCTGTAGCACCGCCTACATACCTCGCTCTGCTAATCCTGTTACCAGTGGC
TGCTGCCAGTGGCGATAAGTCGTGTCTTACCGGGTTGGACTCAAGACGATAGTTACCGGATAAGGCGCAG
CGGTCGGGCTGAACGGGGGGTTCGTGCACACAGCCCAGCTTGGAGCGAACGACCTACACCGAACTGAGAT
ACCTACAGCGTGAGCTATGAGAAAGCGCCACGCTTCCCGAAGGGAGAAAGGCGGACAGGTATCCGGTAAG
CGGCAGGGTCGGAACAGGAGAGCGCACGAGGGAGCTTCCAGGGGGAAACGCCTGGTATCTTTATAGTCCT
GTCGGGTTTCGCCACCTCTGACTTGAGCGTCGATTTTTGTGATGCTCGTCAGGGGGGCGGAGCCTATGGA
AAAACGCCAGCAACGCGGCCTTTTTACGGTTCCTGGCCTTTTGCTGGCCTTTTGCTCACATGTTCTTTCC
TGCGTTATCCCCTGATTCTGTGGATAACCGTATTACCGCCTTTGAGTGAGCTGATACCGCTCGCCGCAGC
CGAACGACCGAGCGCAGCGAGTCAGTGAGCGAGGAAGCGGAAGGCGAGAGTAGGGAACTGCCAGGCATCA
AACTAAGCAGAAGGCCCCTGACGGATGGCCTTTTTGCGTTTCTACAAACTCTTTCTGTGTTGTAAAACGA
CGGCCAGTCTTAAGCTCGGGCCCCCTGGGCGGTTCTGATAACGAGTAATCGTTAATCCGCAAATAACGTA
AAAACCCGCTTCGGCGGGTTTTTTTATGGGGGGAGTTTAGGGAAAGAGCATTTGTCAGAATATTTAAGGG
CGCCTGTCACTTTGCTTGATATATGAGAATTATTTAACCTTATAAATGAGAAAAAAGCAACGCACTTTAA
ATAAGATACGTTGCTTTTTCGATTGATGAACACCTATAATTAAACTATTCATCTATTATTTATGATTTTT
TGTATATACAATATTTCTAGTTTGTTAAAGAGAATTAAGAAAATAAATCTCGAAAATAATAAAGGGAAAA
TCAGTTTTTGATATCAAAATTATACATGTCAACGATAATACAAAATATAATACAAACTATAAGATGTTAT
CAGTATTTATTATCATTTAGAATAAATTTTGTGTCGCCCTTAATTGTGAGCGGATAACAATTACGAGCTT
CATGCACAGTGGCGTTGACTCAATATTGGCCATTAGCCATATTATTCATTGGTTATATAGCATAAATCAA
TATTGGCTATTGGCCATTGCATACGTTGTATCTATATCATAATATGTACATTTATATTGGCTCATGTCCA
ATATGACCGCCATGTTGGCATTGATTATTGACTAGTTATTAATAGTAATCAATTACGGGGTCATTAGTTC
ATAGCCCATATATGGAGTTCCGCGTTACATAACTTACGGTAAATGGCCCGCCTGGCTGACCGCCCAACGA
CCCCCGCCCATTGACGTCAATAATGACGTATGTTCCCATAGTAACGCCAATAGGGACTTTCCATTGACGT
CAATGGGTGGAGTATTTACGGTAAACTGCCCACTTGGCAGTACATCAAGTGTATCATATGCCAAGTACGC
CCCCTATTGACGTCAATGACGGTAAATGGCCCGCCTGGCATTATGCCCAGTACATGACCTTATGGGACTT
TCCTACTTGGCAGTACATCTACGTATTAGTCATCGCTATTACCATGGTGATGCGGTTTTGGCAGTACATC
AATGGGCGTGGATAGCGGTTTGACTCACGGGGATTTCCAAGTCTCCACCCCATTGACGTCAATGGGAGTT
TGTTTTGGCACCAAAATCAACGGGACTTTCCAAAATGTCGTAACAACTCCGCCCCATTGACGCAAATGGG
CGGTAGGCGTGTACGGTGGGAGGTCTATATAAGCAGAGCTCGTTTAGTGAACCGTCAGATCGCCTGGAGA
CGCCATCCACGCTGTTTTGACCTCCATAGAAGACACCGGGACCGATCCAGCCTCCGCGGCCGGGAACGGT
GCATTGGAACGCGGATTCCCCGTGCCAAGAGTGACGTAAGTACCGCCTATAGAGTCTATAGGCCCACCCC
CTTGGCTTCGTTAGAACGCGGCTACAATTAATACATAACCTTATGTATCATACACATACGATTTAGGTGA
CACTATAGAATAACATCCACTTTGCCTTTCTCTCCACAGGTGTCCACTCCCAGGTCCAACTGCACCTCGG
TTCTATCGAAAACGCGCCTGCTAGCGCCACCATGAAGACCATCATTGCCCTGAGCTACATCTTCTGCCTG
GTGTTCGCTGCGGCCGCCTCTCCATGTCCTCAGGCTTGGGGACCTCCTGGCGTTCAGTATGGACAGCCTG
GCAGATCCGTGAAGCTGTGCTGTCCAGGTGTTACAGCCGGCGATCCTGTGTCCTGGTTCAGAGATGGCGA
GCCCAAACTGCTGCAGGGACCTGATTCTGGACTGGGCCATGAACTGGTGCTGGCCCAGGCCGATTCTACA
GATGAGGGCACCTACATCTGTCAGACCCTGGATGGCGCCCTCGGCGGAACAGTTACACTGCAGCTTGGCT
ACCCTCCTGCCAGACCTGTGGTGTCTTGTCAGGCCGCCGACTACGAGAACTTCAGCTGCACATGGTCACC
CAGCCAGATCAGCGGCCTGCCTACCAGATACCTGACCAGCTACCGGAAGAAAACCGTGCTGGGCGCTGAC
AGCCAGAGAAGAAGCCCTTCTACAGGCCCCTGGCCTTGTCCACAAGATCCTCTGGGAGCCGCCAGATGTG
TGGTGCATGGCGCTGAATTCTGGTCCCAGTACCGGATCAACGTGACCGAAGTGAACCCTCTGGGCGCCAG
CACAAGACTGCTGGATGTGTCTCTGCAGTCCATCCTGCGGCCTGATCCTCCACAGGGACTGAGAGTGGAA
AGCGTGCCAGGCTACCCCAGAAGGCTGAGAGCCAGCTGGACATACCCTGCCTCTTGGCCTTGCCAGCCTC
ACTTCCTGCTGAAGTTTCGGCTGCAGTACAGACCCGCTCAGCACCCTGCTTGGAGCACAGTTGAACCTGC
CGGCCTGGAAGAAGTGATCACAGACGCTGTTGCCGGACTGCCTCACGCCGTTAGAGTGTCCGCCAGAGAT
TTTCTGGACGCCGGCACCTGGTCTACTTGGAGCCCTGAAGCTTGGGGCACACCTAGCACAGGCACAATCC
CCAAAGAGATCCCTGCCTGGGGCCAGCTGCATACACAGCCTGAAGTGGAACCTCAGGTGGACAGCCCTGC
TCCTCCTAGACCTTCTCTGCAGCCCCATCCAAGGCTGCTGGACCACAGAGATAGCGTGGAACAGGTGGCA
GTGCTGGCTGGCGCGCCGGGCGGCGACAAGACCCACACCTGCCCCCCCTGCCCAGCTCCAGAACTGCTGG
GAGGGCCTTCCGTGTTCCTGTTCCCCCCCAAGCCCAAGGACACCCTGATGATCAGCAGGACCCCCGAGGT
GACCTGCGTGGTGGTGGCCGTGTCCCACGAGGACCCAGAGGTGAAGTTCAACTGGTACGTGGACGGCGTG
GAGGTGCACAACGCCAAGACCAAGCCCAGAGAGGAGCAGTACAACAGCACCTACAGGGTGGTGTCCGTGC
TGACCGTGCTGCACCAGGACTGGCTGAACGGCAAAGAATACAAGTGCAAAGTCTCCAACAAGGCCCTGGC
TGCCCCAATCGAAAAGACAATCAGCAAGGCCAAGGGCCAGCCACGGGAGCCCCAGGTGTACACCCTGCCC
CCCAGCCGGGAGGAGATGACCAAGAACCAGGTGTCCCTGACCTGTCTGGTGAAGGGCTTCTACCCCAGCG
ATATCGCCGTGGAGTGGGAGAGCAACGGCCAGCCCGAGAACAACTACAAGACCACCCCCCCAGTGCTGGA
CAGCGACGGCAGCTTCTTCCTGTACAGCAAGCTGACCGTGGACAAGTCCAGGTGGCAGCAGGGCAACGTG
TTCAGCTGCAGCGTGATGCACGAGGCCCTGCACAACCACTACACCCAGAAGTCCCTGAGCCTGAGCCCCG
GCGGCAGCGGTCTTAATGATATTTTCGAGGCTCAGAAGATTGAGTGGCATGAACACCACCACCATCACCA
CTAAGGCCGGCCTGTAGTCACTGGCACAACGCGTTACCCGGTAAGCCAATCGGGTATACACGGTCGTCAT
ACTGCAGACAGGGTTCTTCTACTTTGCAAGATAGTCTTGAGTAGTAAAATAAATAGATAGAGAAAATCAG
CCTCGACTGTGCCTTCTAGTTGCCAGCCATCTGTTGTTTGCCCCTCCCCCGTGCCTTCCTTGACCCTGGA
AGGTGCCACTCCCACTGTCCTTTCCTAATAAAATGAGGAAATTGCATCACAACACTCAACCCTATCTCGG
TCTATTCTTTTGATTTATAAGGGATTTTGCCGATTTCGGCCTATTGGTTAAAAAATGAGCTGATTTAACA
AAAATTTAACGCGAATTAATTCTGTGGAATGTGTGTCAGTTAGGGTGTGGAAAGTCCCCAGGCTCCCCAG
CAGGCAGAAGTATGCAAAGCATGCATCTCAATTAGTCAGCAACCAGGTGTGGAAAGTCCCCAGGCTCCCC
AGCAGGCAGAAGTATGCAAAGCATGCATCTCAATTAGTCAGCAACCATAGTCCCGCCCCTAACTCCGCCC
ATCCCGCCCCTAACTCCGCCCAGTTCCGCCCATTCTCCGCCCCATGGCTGACTAATTTTTTTTATTTATG
CAGAGGCCGAGGCCGCCTCTGCCTCTGAGCTATTCCAGAAGTAGTGAGGAGGCTTTTTTGGAGGCCTAGG
CTTTTGCAAAAAGCTCCCGGGAGCTTGTATATCCATTTTCGGATCTGATCAGCACGTGTTGACAATTAAT
CATCGGCATAGTATATCGGCATAGTATAATACGACAAGGTGAGGAACTAAACCATGACCGAGTACAAGCC
CACGGTGCGCCTCGCCACCCGCGACGACGTCCCCAGGGCCGTACGCACCCTCGCCGCCGCGTTCGCCGAC
TACCCCGCCACGCGCCACACCGTCGATCCGGACCGCCACATCGAGCGGGTCACCGAGCTGCAAGAACTCT
TCCTCACGCGCGTCGGGCTCGACATCGGCAAGGTGTGGGTCGCGGACGACGGCGCCGCGGTGGCGGTCTG
GACCACGCCGGAGAGCGTCGAAGCGGGGGCGGTGTTCGCCGAGATCGGCCCGCGCATGGCCGAGTTGAGC
GGTTCCCGGCTGGCCGCGCAGCAACAGATGGAAGGCCTCCTGGCGCCGCACCGGCCCAAGGAGCCCGCGT
GGTTCCTGGCCACCGTCGGCGTCTCGCCCGACCACCAGGGCAAGGGTCTGGGCAGCGCCGTCGTGCTCCC
CGGAGTGGAGGCGGCCGAGCGCGCCGGGGTGCCCGCCTTCCTGGAGACATCCGCGCCCCGCAACCTCCCC
TTCTACGAGCGGCTCGGCTTCACCGTCACCGCCGACGTCGAGGTGCCCGAAGGACCGCGCACCTGGTGCA
TGACCCGCAAGCCCGGTGCCTGACACGTGCTACGAGATTTCGATTCCACCGCCGCCTTCTATGAAAGGTT
GGGCTTCGGAATCGTTTTCCGGGACGCCGGCTGGATGATCCTCCAGCGCGGGGATCTCATGCTGGAGTTC
TTCGCCCACCCCAACTTGTTTATTGCAGCTTATAATGGTTACAAATAAAGCAATAGCATCACAAATTTCA
CAAATAAAGCATTTTTTTCACTGCATTCTAGTTGTGGTTTGTCCAAACTCATCAATGTATCTTATCATGT
CTGTATACCGTCGACCTCTAGCTAGAGCTTGGCGTAATCATGGTCATTACCAATGCTTAATCAGTGAGGC
ACCTATCTCAGCGATCTGTCTATTTCGTTCATCCATAGTTGCCTGACTCCCCGTCGTGTAGATAACTACG
ATACGGGAGGGCTTACCATCTGGCCCCAGCGCTGCGATGATACCGCGAGAACCACGCTCACCGGCTCCGG
ATTTATCAGCAATAAACCAGCCAGCCGGAAGGGCCGAGCGCAGAAGTGGTCCTGCAACTTTATCCGCCTC
CATCCAGTCTATTAATTGTTGCCGGGAAGCTAGAGTAAGTAGTTCGCCAGTTAATAGTTTGCGCAACGTT
GTTGCCATCGCTACAGGCATCGTGGTGTCACGCTCGTCGTTTGGTATGGCTTCATTCAGCTCCGGTTCCC
AACGATCAAGGCGAGTTACATGATCCCCCATGTTGTGCAAAAAAGCGGTTAGCTCCTTCGGTCCTCCGAT
CGTTGTCAGAAGTAAGTTGGCCGCAGTGTTATCACTCATGGTTATGGCAGCACTGCATAATTCTCTTACT
GTCATGCCATCCGTAAGATGCTTTTCTGTGACTGGTGAGTACTCAACCAAGTCATTCTGAGAATAGTGTA
TGCGGCGACCGAGTTGCTCTTGCCCGGCGTCAATACGGGATAATACCGCGCCACATAGCAGAACTTTAAA
AGTGCTCATCATTGGAAAACGTTCTTCGGGGCGAAAACTCTCAAGGATCTTACCGCTGTTGAGATCCAGT
TCGATGTAACCCACTCGTGCACCCAACTGATCTTCAGCATCTTTTACTTTCACCAGCGTTTCTGGGTGAG
CAAAAACAGGAAGGCAAAATGCCGCAAAAAAGGGAATAAGGGCGACACGGAAATGTTGAATACTCATATT
CTTCCTT
