>Addgene plasmid #156788 | pD649-HAsp-IL11RA-Fc(DAPA)-AviTag-6xHis | depositor partial sequence | sequence record 302686 | insert (extracellular domain)
TCTCCATGTCCTCAGGCTTGGGGACCTCCTGGCGTTCAGTATGGACAGCCTGGCAGATCCGTGAAGCTGT
GCTGTCCAGGTGTTACAGCCGGCGATCCTGTGTCCTGGTTCAGAGATGGCGAGCCCAAACTGCTGCAGGG
ACCTGATTCTGGACTGGGCCATGAACTGGTGCTGGCCCAGGCCGATTCTACAGATGAGGGCACCTACATC
TGTCAGACCCTGGATGGCGCCCTCGGCGGAACAGTTACACTGCAGCTTGGCTACCCTCCTGCCAGACCTG
TGGTGTCTTGTCAGGCCGCCGACTACGAGAACTTCAGCTGCACATGGTCACCCAGCCAGATCAGCGGCCT
GCCTACCAGATACCTGACCAGCTACCGGAAGAAAACCGTGCTGGGCGCTGACAGCCAGAGAAGAAGCCCT
TCTACAGGCCCCTGGCCTTGTCCACAAGATCCTCTGGGAGCCGCCAGATGTGTGGTGCATGGCGCTGAAT
TCTGGTCCCAGTACCGGATCAACGTGACCGAAGTGAACCCTCTGGGCGCCAGCACAAGACTGCTGGATGT
GTCTCTGCAGTCCATCCTGCGGCCTGATCCTCCACAGGGACTGAGAGTGGAAAGCGTGCCAGGCTACCCC
AGAAGGCTGAGAGCCAGCTGGACATACCCTGCCTCTTGGCCTTGCCAGCCTCACTTCCTGCTGAAGTTTC
GGCTGCAGTACAGACCCGCTCAGCACCCTGCTTGGAGCACAGTTGAACCTGCCGGCCTGGAAGAAGTGAT
CACAGACGCTGTTGCCGGACTGCCTCACGCCGTTAGAGTGTCCGCCAGAGATTTTCTGGACGCCGGCACC
TGGTCTACTTGGAGCCCTGAAGCTTGGGGCACACCTAGCACAGGCACAATCCCCAAAGAGATCCCTGCCT
GGGGCCAGCTGCATACACAGCCTGAAGTGGAACCTCAGGTGGACAGCCCTGCTCCTCCTAGACCTTCTCT
GCAGCCCCATCCAAGGCTGCTGGACCACAGAGATAGCGTGGAACAGGTGGCAGTGCTGGCT
